>Addgene plasmid #173358 | RVD-GG3 | addgene full sequence | sequence record 376260 | Addgene NGS Result
CGACCAGATATGGTCTCGTGGTAGCGATTGCTAGTAACAATGGTGGCAAACAGGCTCTTGAAACCGTACA
GCGCCTACTGCCAGTTCTCTGTCAAGCCCACGGTCTGACTCCGGAGCAAGTTGTAGCGATTGCTAGTAAC
AATGGTGGCAAACAGGCTCTTGAAACCGTACAGCGCCTACTGCCAGTTCTCTGTCAAGCCCACGGTCTGA
CTCCGGAGCAAGTTGTAGTGAGACCAGCTTTGGTCTAGAGGAGGCATGATGATATATTTTTATCTTGTGC
AATGTAACATCAGAGATTTTGAGACACGGGCCAGAGCTGCCAGGAAACAGCTATGACCATGTAATACGAC
TCACTATAGGGGATATTTTATTTTCTCCCAATCAGGCTTGATCCCCAGTAAGTCAAAAAATAGCTCGACA
TACTGTTCTTCCCCGATCAAGGGTTGGTTTGCGCATTCACAGTTCTCCGCAAGAATTGATTGGCTCCAAT
TCTTGGAGTGGTGAATCCGTTAGCGAGGTGCCGCCGGCTTCCATTCAGGTCGAGGTGGCCCGGCTCCATG
CACCGCGACGCAACGCGGGGAGGCAGACAAGGTATAGGGCGGCGCCTACAATCCATGCCAACCCGTTCCA
TGTGCTCGCCGAGGCGGCATAAATCGCCGTGACGATCAGCGGTCCAATGATCGAAGTTAGGCTGGTAAGA
GCCGCGAGCGATCCTTGAAGCTGTCCCTGATGGTCGTCATCTACCTGCCTGGACAGCATGGCCTGCAACG
CGGGCATCCCGATGCCGCCGGAAGCGAGAAGAATCATAATGGGGAAGGCCATCCAGCCTCGCGTCGCGAA
CGCCAGCAAGACGTAGCCCAGCGCGTCGGCCGCCATGCCGGCGATAATGGCCTGCTTCTCGCCGAAACGT
TTGGTGGCGGGACCAGTGACGAAGGCTTGAGCGAGGGCGTGCAAGATTCCGAATACCGCAAGCGACAGGC
CGATCATCGTCGCGCTCCAGCGAAAGCGGTCCTCGCCGAAAATGACCCAGAGCGCTGCCGGCACCTGTCC
TACGAGTTGCATGATAAAGAAGACAGTCATAAGTGCGGCGACGATAGTCATGCCCCGCGCCCACCGGAAG
GAGCTGACTGGGTTGAAGGCTCTCAAGGGCATGGGTCGGCGCTCTCCCTTATGCGACTCCTGCATTAGGA
AGCAGCCCAGTAGTAGGTTGAGGCCGTTGAGCACCGCCGCCGCAAGGAATGGTGCATGTAAGGAGATGGC
GCCCAACAGTCCCCCGGCCACGGGGCCTGCCACCATACCCACGCCGAAACAAGCGCTCATGAGCCCGAAG
TGGCGAGCCCGATCTTCCCCATCGGTGATGTCGGCGATATAGGCGCCAGCAACCGCACCTGTGGCGCCGG
TGATGCCGGCCACGATGCGTCCGGCGTAGAGAATCCACAGGACGGGTGTGGTCGCCATGATCGCGTAGTC
GATAGTGGCTCCAAGTAGCGAAGCGAGCAGGACTGGGCGGCGGCCAAAGCGGTCGGACAGTGCTCCGAGA
ACGGGTGCGCATAGAAATTGCATCAACGCATATAGCGCTAGCAGCACGCCATAGTGACTGGCGATGCTGT
CGGAATGGACGATATCCCGCAAGAGGCCCGGCAGTACCGGCATAACCAAGCCTATGCCTACAGCATCCAG
GGTGACGGTGCCGAGGATGACGATGAGCGCATTGTTAGATTTCATACACGGTGCCTGACTGCGTTAGCAA
TTTAACTGTGATAAACTACCGCATTAAAGCTAATCGATGATAAGCTGTCAAACATGAGAATTAATTCATG
TTCTTTCCTGCGTTATCCCCTGATTCTGTGGATAACGCAGGAAAGAACATGTGAGCAAAAGGCCAGCAAA
AGGCCAGGAACCGTAAAAAGGCCGCGTTGCTGGCGTTTTTCCATAGGCTCCGCCCCCCTGACGAGCATCA
CAAAAATCGACGCTCAAGTCAGAGGTGGCGAAACCCGACAGGACTATAAAGATACCAGGCGTTTCCCCCT
GGAAGCTCCCTCGTGCGCTCTCCTGTTCCGACCCTGCCGCTTACCGGATACCTGTCCGCCTTTCTCCCTT
CGGGAAGCGTGGCGCTTTCTCATAGCTCACGCTGTAGGTATCTCAGTTCGGTGTAGGTCGTTCGCTCCAA
GCTGGGCTGTGTGCACGAACCCCCCGTTCAGCCCGACCGCTGCGCCTTATCCGGTAACTATCGTCTTGAG
TCCAACCCGGTAAGACACGACTTATCGCCACTGGCAGCAGCCACTGGTAACAGGATTAGCAGAGCGAGGT
ATGTAGGCGGTGCTACAGAGTTCTTGAAGTGGTGGCCTAACTACGGCTACACTAGAAGAACAGTATTTGG
TATCTGCGCTCTGCTGAAGCCAGTTACCTTCGGAAAAAGAGTTGGTAGCTCTTGATCCGGCAAACAAACC
ACCGCTGGTAGCGGTGGTTTTTTTGTTTGCAAGCAGCAGATTACGCGCAGAAAAAAAGGATCTCAAGAAG
ATCCTTTGATCTTTTCTACGGGGTCTGACGCTCAGTGGAACGACGCGTAACTCACGTTAAGGGATTTTGG
TCATGGGTGGCT
Features (pLannotate 1.2.2; 6 found; start..end, strand, type, name):
    342..360     +  promoter       T7 promoter: promoter for bacteriophage T7 RNA polymerase
    363..437     -  CDS            KanR (fragment): aminoglycoside phosphotransferase; aphA-3; confers resistance to kanamycin
    535..1725    -  CDS            TcR: tetracycline efflux protein; tet; confers resistance to tetracycline
   1773..1801    -  promoter       tet promoter: E. coli promoter for tetracycline efflux protein gene
   1817..1856    +  rep_origin     RSF ori (fragment): Plasmids containing the RSF 1030 origin of replication can be propagated in E. coli cells that contain additional plasmids with compatible origins.
   1928..2516    -  rep_origin     ori: high-copy-number ColE1/pMB1/pBR322/pUC origin of replication
