[The description below was written by a language model from this plasmid's Addgene catalogue record and pLannotate feature annotations shown in this document.]
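Description:
RVD-GG3 is a small (about 2.6 kb) bacterial module plasmid from a library for one-step assembly of custom TALE repeat arrays. Its backbone is a tetracycline-resistant TA-cloning vector ("TetR T vector"), and the vector type is otherwise unspecified. It is propagated in E. coli as a high-copy plasmid from a ColE1/pUC-type origin. Selection relies on a tetracycline efflux gene (TcR) driven by its native tet promoter. The feature annotation also picks up a T7 promoter, a short fragment of a kanamycin resistance gene and a short RSF origin fragment. The two fragments appear to be backbone remnants rather than functional elements, and tetracycline is the only resistance recorded.

The payload is a synthetic dimer of two TALE repeats, each carrying the NN repeat-variable diresidue (RVD), inserted at the TA site of the vector and designated for position 3 of an ordered array. NN repeats conventionally recognise guanine, which fits the "GG" in the plasmid name. The automated feature table does not annotate the repeat insert itself, and the record does not state the flanking sites or enzymes used to release it, beyond listing a restriction-enzyme cloning method. There is no eukaryotic promoter or expression cassette, so the plasmid is a parts donor rather than an expression vector.

In use, position-specific dimer modules like this one are combined in order to build a DNA-binding array of chosen sequence specificity within a receiving construct. The stated applications are TALE-based tools, notably DdCBEs, the DddA-derived cytosine base editors used for mitochondrial DNA editing. The associated work applied them to model mitochondrial diseases in zebrafish.
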