Addgene plasmid #173358: RVD-GG3
Purpose: One-step assembly of custom RVD arrays to construct DdCBE, TALE, etc.
Depositing lab: Bin Shen. Depositing organization: Nanjing Medical University. Publication: Precision modeling of mitochondrial diseases in zebrafish via DdCBE-mediated mtDNA base editing. Guo J, Zhang X, Chen X, Sun H, Dai Y, Wang J, Qian X, Tan L, Lou X, Shen B. Cell Discov. 2021 Sep 3;7(1):78. doi: 10.1038/s41421-021-00307-9. PubMed 34480028.
Backbone
  Vector backbone: TetR T vector
  Vector type: Unspecified
Growth in bacteria
  Bacterial resistance: Tetracycline, 10 μg/mL
  Growth temperature: 37°C
  Growth strain: DH5alpha
  Copy number: High Copy
Gene/Insert
  Gene/Insert name: NN-NN dimer RVD at Position3
  Species: Synthetic
  Mutation: no
  Cloning method: Restriction Enzyme; 5′ cloning site Unknown (unknown if destroyed)
Terms and licenses: Academic/Nonprofit Terms; Industry Terms: Not Available to Industry
Depositor comments: RVD is inserted into TA site of TetR T vector
How to cite: RVD-GG3 was a gift from Bin Shen (Addgene plasmid # 173358 ; http://n2t.net/addgene:173358 ; RRID:Addgene_173358)
