>Addgene plasmid #173358 | RVD-GG3 | depositor partial sequence | sequence record 336313 | RVD flanked by two Bsa I sites
GGTCTCGTGGTAGCGATTGCTAGTAACAATGGTGGCAAACAGGCTCTTGAAACCGTACAGCGCCTACTGC
CAGTTCTCTGTCAAGCCCACGGTCTGACTCCGGAGCAAGTTGTAGCGATTGCTAGTAACAATGGTGGCAA
ACAGGCTCTTGAAACCGTACAGCGCCTACTGCCAGTTCTCTGTCAAGCCCACGGTCTGACTCCGGAGCAA
GTTGTAGTGAGACC
